Addgene plasmid #48541: pFUSB4_GGTC
Depositing lab: Stephen Ekker. Depositing organization: Mayo Foundation for Medical Education and Research. Publication: High Efficiency In Vivo Genome Engineering with a Simplified 15-RVD GoldyTALEN Design. Ma AC, Lee HB, Clark KJ, Ekker SC. PLoS One. 2013 May 29;8(5):e65259. doi: 10.1371/journal.pone.0065259. Print 2013. PubMed 23734242.
Backbone
  Vector backbone: pFUS_B4
  Vector type: Mammalian Expression, TALEN
Growth in bacteria
  Bacterial resistance: Spectinomycin, 50 μg/mL
  Growth temperature: 37°C
  Growth strain: Top10
  Copy number: Unknown
Gene/Insert
  Gene/Insert name: RVD sequence: NN NN NG HD
  Species: Synthetic
  Cloning method: Unknown
  Sequencing primers: 5′ ttgatgcctggcagttccct; 3′ cgaaccgaacaggcttatgt
Terms and licenses: Academic/Nonprofit Terms; Industry Terms: Not Available to Industry
Depositor comments: Plasmid was created using Golden Gate cloning.
How to cite: pFUSB4_GGTC was a gift from Stephen Ekker (Addgene plasmid # 48541 ; http://n2t.net/addgene:48541 ; RRID:Addgene_48541)
