[The description below was written by a language model from this plasmid's Addgene catalogue record and pLannotate feature annotations shown in this document.]
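Description:
pFUSB4_GGTC is a pre-assembled TALE repeat array plasmid built on the pFUS_B4 intermediate vector of the Golden Gate TALEN assembly system. It carries a synthetic four-repeat module with the repeat-variable diresidues NN NN NG HD, which by the standard TALE code recognise G, G, T and C, hence the name. The depositor notes that it was made by Golden Gate cloning. Although the catalogue lists it under mammalian expression and TALEN, the annotated features show no eukaryotic promoter or nuclease domain. It therefore appears to be a bacterial cloning intermediate rather than an expression plasmid in its own right.

The 2,906 nt sequence contains a high-copy ColE1/pUC-type origin for propagation in E. coli. Selection is provided by the aadA aminoglycoside adenylyltransferase gene (SmR), which matches the recorded spectinomycin resistance. Fragments of a class 1 integron Pc promoter and a gentamicin acetyltransferase gene lie just upstream of aadA and are probably remnants of the resistance cassette's origin. Only short fragments of lacZα and lacI remain, consistent with replacement of the blue/white screening cassette of the empty pFUS vector by the repeat array. The rrnB T1 and T2 terminators flank the cloning region. The automated annotation did not label the TALE repeats themselves, which presumably sit in the unannotated stretch after the lacZα fragment.

The associated publication describes a simplified 15-RVD GoldyTALEN design for in vivo genome engineering. In that context, a plasmid like this would serve as a ready-made library piece, combined in a second Golden Gate step with other array plasmids and a last-repeat plasmid in a TALEN destination backbone. This shortens the construction of custom TALENs.
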