Features (pLannotate 1.2.2; 8 found; start..end, strand, type, name):
      3..39      -  CDS            lacZα (fragment): LacZα fragment of β-galactosidase; lacZ fragment
    596..619     +  promoter       Pc promoter (fragment): intI1 (promoter lies within the coding sequence); class 1 integron promoter
    795..851     +  CDS            GmR (fragment): gentamycin acetyltransferase; aacC1; confers resistance to gentamycin
    858..1649    +  CDS            SmR: aminoglycoside adenylyltransferase (Murphy, 1985); aadA; confers resistance to spectinomycin and streptomycin
   1742..2330    +  rep_origin     ori: high-copy-number ColE1/pMB1/pBR322/pUC origin of replication
   2513..2605    +  CDS            lacI (fragment): lac repressor; lacI; The lac repressor binds to the lac operator to inhibit transcription in E. coli. This inhibition can be relieved by adding lactose or isopropyl-β-D-thiogalactopyranoside (IPTG).
   2660..2687    -  terminator     rrnB T2 terminator: transcription terminator T2 from the E. coli rrnB gene
   2819..2862    +  terminator     rrnB T1 terminator: Escherichia coli rrnB; transcription terminator T1 from the E. coli rrnB gene
>Addgene plasmid #48541 | pFUSB4_GGTC | depositor full sequence | sequence record 70241 | Full Sequence
ATGTTTTCCCAGTCACGACGTTGTAAAACGACGGCCAGTCTTAAGCGTCTCATGGCCTGACCCCGGACCA
AGTGGTGGCCTATCGCCAGCAACAATGGCGGCAAGCAAGCGCTCGAAACGGTGCAGCGGCTGTTGCCGGT
GCTGTGCCAGGACCATGGCCTGACCCCGGACCAAGTGGTGGCTATCGCCAGCAACAATGGCGGCAAGCAA
GCGCTCGAAACGGTGCAGCGGCTGTTGCCGGTGCTGTGCCAGGACCATGGCCTGACCCCGGACCAAGTGG
TGGCTATCGCCAGCAACGGTGGCGGCAAGCAAGCGCTCGAAACGGTGCAGCGGCTGTTGCCGGTGCTGTG
CCAGGACCATGGCCTGACTCCGGACCAAGTGGTGGCTATCGCCAGCCACGATGGCGGCAAGCAAGCGCTC
GAAACGGTGCAGCGGCTGTTGCCGGTGCTGTGCCAGGACCATGGCCTGACCCCGGACCAAGTGGTGGCTA
TCGAGACGTCTAGACCAGCCAGGACAGAAATGCCTCGACTTCGCTGCTACCCAAGGTTGCCGGGTGACGC
ACACCGTGGAAACGGATGAAGGCACGAACCCAGTGGACATAAGCCTGTTCGGTTCGTAAGCTGTAATGCA
AGTAGCGTATGCGCTCACGCAACTGGTCCAGAACCTTGACCGAACGCAGCGGTGGTAACGGCGCAGTGGC
GGTTTTCATGGCTTGTTATGACTGTTTTTTTGGGGTACAGTCTATGCCTCGGGCATCCAAGCAGCAAGCG
CGTTACGCCGTGGGTCGATGTTTGATGTTATGGAGCAGCAACGATGTTACGCAGCAGGGCAGTCGCCCTA
AAACAAAGTTAAACATTATGAGGGAAGCGGTGATCGCCGAAGTATCGACTCAACTATCAGAGGTAGTTGG
CGTCATCGAGCGCCATCTCGAACCGACGTTGCTGGCCGTACATTTGTACGGCTCCGCAGTGGATGGCGGC
CTGAAGCCACACAGTGATATTGATTTGCTGGTTACGGTGACCGTAAGGCTTGATGAAACAACGCGGCGAG
CTTTGATCAACGACCTTTTGGAAACTTCGGCTTCCCCTGGAGAGAGCGAGATTCTCCGCGCTGTAGAAGT
CACCATTGTTGTGCACGACGACATCATTCCGTGGCGTTATCCAGCTAAGCGCGAACTGCAATTTGGAGAA
TGGCAGCGCAATGACATTCTTGCAGGTATCTTCGAGCCAGCCACGATCGACATTGATCTGGCTATCTTGC
TGACAAAAGCAAGAGAACATAGCGTTGCCTTGGTAGGTCCAGCGGCGGAGGAACTCTTTGATCCGGTTCC
TGAACAGGATCTATTTGAGGCGCTAAATGAAACCTTAACGCTATGGAACTCGCCGCCCGACTGGGCTGGC
GATGAGCGAAATGTAGTGCTTACGTTGTCCCGCATTTGGTACAGCGCAGTAACCGGCAAAATCGCGCCGA
AGGATGTCGCTGCCGACTGGGCAATGGAGCGCCTGCCGGCCCAGTATCAGCCCGTCATACTTGAAGCTAG
ACAGGCTTATCTTGGACAAGAAGAAGATCGCTTGGCCTCGCGCGCAGATCAGTTGGAAGAATTTGTCCAC
TACGTGAAAGGCGAGATCACCAAGGTAGTCGGCAAATAACCCTCGAGCCACCCATGACCAAAATCCCTTA
ACGTGAGTTACGCGTCGTTCCACTGAGCGTCAGACCCCGTAGAAAAGATCAAAGGATCTTCTTGAGATCC
TTTTTTTCTGCGCGTAATCTGCTGCTTGCAAACAAAAAAACCACCGCTACCAGCGGTGGTTTGTTTGCCG
GATCAAGAGCTACCAACTCTTTTTCCGAAGGTAACTGGCTTCAGCAGAGCGCAGATACCAAATACTGTCC
TTCTAGTGTAGCCGTAGTTAGGCCACCACTTCAAGAACTCTGTAGCACCGCCTACATACCTCGCTCTGCT
AATCCTGTTACCAGTGGCTGCTGCCAGTGGCGATAAGTCGTGTCTTACCGGGTTGGACTCAAGACGATAG
TTACCGGATAAGGCGCAGCGGTCGGGCTGAACGGGGGGTTCGTGCACACAGCCCAGCTTGGAGCGAACGA
CCTACACCGAACTGAGATACCTACAGCGTGAGCATTGAGAAAGCGCCACGCTTCCCGAAGGGAGAAAGGC
GGACAGGTATCCGGTAAGCGGCAGGGTCGGAACAGGAGAGCGCACGAGGGAGCTTCCAGGGGGAAACGCC
TGGTATCTTTATAGTCCTGTCGGGTTTCGCCACCTCTGACTTGAGCGTCGATTTTTGTGATGCTCGTCAG
GGGGGCGGAGCCTATGGAAAAACGCCAGCAACGCGGCCTTTTTACGGTTCCTGGCCTTTTGCTGGCCTTT
TGCTCACATGTTCTTTCCTGCGTTATCCCCTGATTCTGTGGATAACCGTATTACCGCCTTTGAGTGAGCT
GATACCGCTCGCCGCAGCCGAACGACCGAGCGCAGCGAGTCAGTGAGCGAGGAAGCGGAAGAGCGCCCAA
TACGCAAACCGCCTCTCCCCGCGCGTTGGCCGATTCATTAATGCAGCTGGCACGACAGGTTTCCCGACTG
GAAAGCGGGCAGTGAGCGCAACGCAATTAATACGCGTACCGCTAGCCAGGAAGAGTTTGTAGAAACGCAA
AAAGGCCATCCGTCAGGATGGCCTTCTGCTTAGTTTGATGCCTGGCAGTTTATGGCGGGCGTCCTGCCCG
CCACCCTCCGGGCCGTTGCTTCACAACGTTCAAATCCGCTCCCGGCGGATTTGTCCTACTCAGGAGAGCG
TTCACCGACAAACAACAGATAAAACGAAAGGCCCAGTCTTCCGACTGAGCCTTTCGTTTTATTTGATGCC
TGGCAGTTCCCTACTCTCGCGTTAACGCTAGCATGG
