>Addgene plasmid #48541 | pFUSB4_GGTC | addgene partial sequence | sequence record 70942 | pCR8_F1 5'-ttgatgcctggcagttccct-3'
TCACGACGTTGTAAAACGACGGCCAGTCTTAAGCGTCTCATGGCCTGACCCCGGACCAAGTGGTGGCTAT
CGCCAGCAACAATGGCGGCAAGCAAGCGCTCGAAACGGTGCAGCGGCTGTTGCCGGTGCTGTGCCAGGAC
CATGGCCTGACCCCGGACCAAGTGGTGGCTATCGCCAGCAACAATGGCGGCAAGCAAGCGCTCGAAACGG
TGCAGCGGCTGTTGCCGGTGCTGTGCCAGGACCATGGCCTGACCCCGGACCAAGTGGTGGCTATCGCCAG
CAACGGTGGCGGCAAGCAAGCGCTCGAAACGGTGCAGCGGCTGTTGCCGGTGCTGTGCCAGGACCATGGC
CTGACTCCGGACCAAGTGGTGGCTATCGCCAGCCACGATGGCGGCAAGCAAGCGCTCGAAACGGTGCAGC
GGCTGTTGCCGGTGCTGTGCCAGGACCATGGCCTGACCCCGGACCAAGTGGTGGCTATCGAGACGTCTAG
ACCAGCCAGGACAGAAATGCCTCGACTTCGCTGCTACCCAAGGTTGCCGGGTGACGCACACCGTGGAAAC
GGATGAAGGCACGAACCCAGTGGACATAAGCCTGTTCGGTTCGTAAGCTGTAATGCAAGTAGCGTATGCG
CTCACGCAACTGGTCCAGAACCTTGACCGAACGCAGCGGTGGTAACGGCGCAGTGGCGGTTTTCATGGCT
TGTTATGACTGTTTTTTTGGGGTACAGTCTATGCCTCGGGCATCCAAGCAGCAAGCGCGTTACGCCGTGG
GTCGATGTTTGATGTTATGGAGCAGCAACGATGTTACGCAGCAGG
